Addgene plasmid #211575: pMBD2.1R (pc2813)
Purpose: Expresses MBD2 (aa1-152) RFP tagged in mammalian cells
Depositing lab: Cristina Cardoso. Depositing organization: Technische Universitaet Darmstadt. Publication: Direct homo- and hetero-interactions of MeCP2 and MBD2. Becker A, Allmann L, Hofstatter M, Casa V, Weber P, Lehmkuhl A, Herce HD, Cardoso MC. PLoS One. 2013;8(1):e53730. doi: 10.1371/journal.pone.0053730. Epub 2013 Jan 15. PubMed 23335972.
Backbone
  Vector backbone: pEGFP-N1
  Backbone manufacturer: Clonetech
  Vector type: Mammalian Expression
  Selectable markers: Neomycin (select with G418)
Growth in bacteria
  Bacterial resistance: Kanamycin, 50 μg/mL
  Growth temperature: 37°C
  Growth strain: DH5alpha
  Copy number: High Copy
Gene/Insert
  Gene/Insert name: MBD2.1 aa1-152 (alt name: Mus musculus methyl-CpG binding domain protein 2)
  Species: M. musculus (mouse)
  Promoter: CMV
  Tag / fusion protein: RFP (C terminal on insert)
  Cloning method: Restriction Enzyme; 5′ cloning site EcoRI (not destroyed); 3′ cloning site NotI (not destroyed)
  Sequencing primers: 5′ CGCAAATGGGCGGTAGGCGTG; 3′ GTGTTGCTCCTGATGTGGTAGC
Terms and licenses: Academic/Nonprofit Terms; Industry Terms: Not Available to Industry
How to cite: pMBD2.1R (pc2813) was a gift from Cristina Cardoso (Addgene plasmid # 211575 ; http://n2t.net/addgene:211575 ; RRID:Addgene_211575)
