[The description below was written by a language model from this plasmid's Addgene catalogue record and pLannotate feature annotations shown in this document.]
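Description:
pMBD2.1R (pc2813) is a mammalian expression plasmid of about 5.2 kb built on the pEGFP-N1 backbone, in which the original green fluorescent protein has been replaced by a red one. It expresses an N-terminal fragment (amino acids 1–152) of mouse methyl-CpG binding domain protein 2 (MBD2) fused at its C terminus to RFP, which the feature annotation identifies as mRFP1, a monomeric red fluorescent protein derived from Discosoma. The automated annotation labels the insert as a fragment of human MBD2, reflecting best-match homology, whereas the catalogue entry gives the species as mouse. The insert lies between EcoRI and NotI sites, both retained, and is flanked by remnants of the multiple cloning site. Transcription is driven by the human cytomegalovirus immediate early enhancer and promoter and terminated by the SV40 polyadenylation signal.

In bacteria the plasmid replicates from a high-copy ColE1/pUC-type origin and is selected with kanamycin. The same Tn5 aminoglycoside phosphotransferase gene (NeoR/KanR) is placed behind tandem bacterial (bla) and SV40 early promoters, with an HSV TK polyadenylation signal, so it also allows G418 selection of stably transfected mammalian cells. An f1 origin is present for single-stranded DNA production. The short annotated fragments of SV40 large T antigen, ble and the bGH poly(A) signal are likely backbone remnants or incidental matches rather than functional elements.

MBD2 binds methylated CpG DNA and acts in transcriptional repression. This truncated, fluorescently tagged version is suited to visualising the fragment's localisation in live or fixed cells and to mapping which regions of MBD2 mediate protein interactions, consistent with the associated study of homo- and hetero-interactions between MeCP2 and MBD2.
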