Features (pLannotate 1.2.2; 16 found; start..end, strand, type, name):
     81..384     +  enhancer       CMV enhancer: human cytomegalovirus immediate early enhancer
    385..588     +  promoter       CMV promoter: human cytomegalovirus (CMV) immediate early promoter
    611..654     +  misc_feature   MCS (fragment): multiple cloning site
    686..1141    +  CDS            MBD2 (fragment): MBD2_HUMAN - Experimental evidence at protein level: Swiss-Prot protein existence level 1. Binds CpG islands in promoters where the DNA is methylated at position 5 of cytosine within CpG dinucleotides. Binds hemimethylated DNA as well. Recruits histone deacetylases and DNA methyltransferases. Acts as transcriptional repressor and plays a role in gene silencing. Functions as a scaffold protein, targeting GATAD2A and GATAD2B to chromatin to promote repression. May enhance the activation of some unmethylated cAMP-responsive promoters. From Homo sapiens (Human).
   1144..1161    +  misc_feature   MCS (fragment): multiple cloning site
   1166..1840    +  CDS            mRFP1: mRFP1 is a basic (constitutively fluorescent) red fluorescent protein published in 2002, derived from Discosoma sp.. It is reported to be a somewhat slowly-maturing monomer with low acid sensitivity.
   1872..1955    +  CDS            large T antigen (fragment): large T antigen from SV40 (simian virus 40)
   1978..2099    +  polyA_signal   SV40 poly(A) signal: SV40 polyadenylation signal
   2133..2561    -  rep_origin     f1 ori (sequence partly withheld): f1 bacteriophage origin of replication; arrow indicates direction of (+) strand synthesis
   2588..2692    +  promoter       AmpR promoter: bla
   2694..3051    +  promoter       SV40 promoter: SV40 enhancer and early promoter
   3086..3880    +  CDS            NeoR/KanR: aminoglycoside phosphotransferase from Tn5; aph(3')-II (or nptII); confers resistance to neomycin, kanamycin, and G418 (Geneticin®)
   3901..4053    +  CDS            ble (fragment): BLE_KLEPN - Experimental evidence at protein level: Swiss-Prot protein existence level 1. Binding protein with a strong affinity to the bleomycin family of antibiotics. Binds to CL990; an antimitotic-antibiotic compound. From Klebsiella pneumoniae.
   4112..4159    +  polyA_signal   HSV TK poly(A) signal: herpes simplex virus thymidine kinase polyadenylation signal (Cole and Stacy, 1985)
   4250..4266    -  polyA_signal   bGH poly(A) signal (fragment): bovine growth hormone polyadenylation signal
   4488..5076    +  rep_origin     ori: high-copy-number ColE1/pMB1/pBR322/pUC origin of replication
>Addgene plasmid #211575 | pMBD2.1R (pc2813) | addgene full sequence | sequence record 422495 | Addgene NGS Result
ACCGTATTACCGCCATGCATTAGTTATTAATAGTAATCAATTACGGGGTCATTAGTTCATAGCCCATATA
TGGAGTTCCGCGTTACATAACTTACGGTAAATGGCCCGCCTGGCTGACCGCCCAACGACCCCCGCCCATT
GACGTCAATAATGACGTATGTTCCCATAGTAACGCCAATAGGGACTTTCCATTGACGTCAATGGGTGGAG
TATTTACGGTAAACTGCCCACTTGGCAGTACATCAAGTGTATCATATGCCAAGTACGCCCCCTATTGACG
TCAATGACGGTAAATGGCCCGCCTGGCATTATGCCCAGTACATGACCTTATGGGACTTTCCTACTTGGCA
GTACATCTACGTATTAGTCATCGCTATTACCATGGTGATGCGGTTTTGGCAGTACATCAATGGGCGTGGA
TAGCGGTTTGACTCACGGGGATTTCCAAGTCTCCACCCCATTGACGTCAATGGGAGTTTGTTTTGGCACC
AAAATCAACGGGACTTTCCAAAATGTCGTAACAACTCCGCCCCATTGACGCAAATGGGCGGTAGGCGTGT
ACGGTGGGAGGTCTATATAAGCAGAGCTGGTTTAGTGAACCGTCAGATCCGCTAGCGCTACCGGACTCAG
ATCTCGAGCTCAAGCTTCGAATTCAAAGGCCTACGTCGACGCCATGAGCGATCGCATGCGCGCGCACCCG
GGGGGAGGCCGCTGCTGCCCGGAGCAGGAGGAGGGGGAGAGCGCGGCGGGCGGCAGCGGCGCTGGCGGCG
ACTCCGCCATAGAGCAGGGGGGCCAGGGCAGCGCGCTCGCTCCGTCCCCGGTGAGCGGCGTGCGCAGGGA
AGGCGCTCGGGGCGGCGGCCGTGGCCGGGGGCGGTGGAAGCAGGCGGCCCGGGGCGGCGGCGTCTGTGGC
CGTGGCCGTGGCCGTGGCCGGGGTCGGGGCCGTGGCCGGGGCCGGGGCCGGGGCCGCGGCCGTCCCCAGA
GTGGCGGCAGCGGCCTTGGCGGCGACGGCGGCGGCGGCGCGGGCGGCTGCGGCGTCGGCAGCGGTGGCGG
CGTCGCCCCCCGGCGGGATCCTGTCCCTTTCCCGTCGGGGAGCTCGGGGCCGGGGCCCAGGGGACCCCGG
GCCACGGAGAGCGGGAAGAGGGCGGCCCGGGATCCACCGGTCGACATGGCCTCCTCCGAGGACGTCATCA
AGGAGTTCATGCGCTTCAAGGTGCGCATGGAGGGCTCCGTGAACGGCCACGAGTTCGAGATCGAGGGCGA
GGGCGAGGGCCGCCCCTACGAGGGCACCCAGACCGCCAAGCTGAAGGTGACCAAGGGCGGCCCCCTGCCC
TTCGCCTGGGACATCCTGTCCCCTCAGTTCCAGTACGGCTCCAAGGCCTACGTGAAGCACCCCGCCGACA
TCCCCGACTACTTGAAGCTGTCCTTCCCCGAGGGCTTCAAGTGGGAGCGCGTGATGAACTTCGAGGACGG
CGGCGTGGTGACCGTGACCCAGGACTCCTCCCTGCAGGACGGCGAGTTCATCTACAAGGTGAAGCTGCGC
GGCACCAACTTCCCCTCCGACGGCCCCGTAATGCAGAAGAAGACCATGGGCTGGGAGGCCTCCACCGAGC
GGATGTACCCCGAGGACGGCGCCCTGAAGGGCGAGATCAAGATGAGGCTGAAGCTGAAGGACGGCGGCCA
CTACGACGCCGAGGTCAAGACCACCTACATGGCCAAGAAGCCCGTGCAGCTGCCCGGCGCCTACAAGACC
GACATCAAGCTGGACATCACCTCCCACAACGAGGACTACACCATCGTGGAACAGTACGAGCGCGCCGAGG
GCCGCCACTCCACCGGCGCCGGCCTGTACAAGTAAAGCGGCCGCGACTCTAGATCATAATCAGCCATACC
ACATTTGTAGAGGTTTTACTTGCTTTAAAAAACCTCCCACACCTCCCCCTGAACCTGAAACATAAAATGA
ATGCAATTGTTGTTGTTAACTTGTTTATTGCAGCTTATAATGGTTACAAATAAAGCAATAGCATCACAAA
TTTCACAAATAAAGCATTTTTTTCACTGCATTCTAGTTGTGGTTTGTCCAAACTCATCAATGTATCTTAA
GGCGTAAATTGTAAGCGTTAATATTTTGTTAAAATTCGCGTTAAATTTTTGTTAAATCAGCTCATTTTTT
AACCAATAGGCCGAAATCGGCAAAATCCCTTATAAATCAAAAGAATAGACCGAGATAGGGT
[37 nt withheld, positions 2232-2268]
AAAGAACGTGGACTCCAACGTCAAAGG
[49 nt withheld, positions 2296-2344]
T
[91 nt withheld, positions 2346-2436]
G
[124 nt withheld, positions 2438-2561]
CAGGTGGCACTTTTCGGGGAAATGTGCGCGGAACCCCTATTTGTTTATTTTTCTAAATACATTCAAATAT
GTATCCGCTCATGAGACAATAACCCTGATAAATGCTTCAATAATATTGAAAAAGGAAGAGTCCTGAGGCG
GAAAGAACCAGCTGTGGAATGTGTGTCAGTTAGGGTGTGGAAAGTCCCCAGGCTCCCCAGCAGGCAGAAG
TATGCAAAGCATGCATCTCAATTAGTCAGCAACCAGGTGTGGAAAGTCCCCAGGCTCCCCAGCAGGCAGA
AGTATGCAAAGCATGCATCTCAATTAGTCAGCAACCATAGTCCCGCCCCTAACTCCGCCCATCCCGCCCC
TAACTCCGCCCAGTTCCGCCCATTCTCCGCCCCATGGCTGACTAATTTTTTTTATTTATGCAGAGGCCGA
GGCCGCCTCGGCCTCTGAGCTATTCCAGAAGTAGTGAGGAGGCTTTTTTGGAGGCCTAGGCTTTTGCAAA
GATCGATCAAGAGACAGGATGAGGATCGTTTCGCATGATTGAACAAGATGGATTGCACGCAGGTTCTCCG
GCCGCTTGGGTGGAGAGGCTATTCGGCTATGACTGGGCACAACAGACAATCGGCTGCTCTGATGCCGCCG
TGTTCCGGCTGTCAGCGCAGGGGCGCCCGGTTCTTTTTGTCAAGACCGACCTGTCCGGTGCCCTGAATGA
ACTGCAAGACGAGGCAGCGCGGCTATCGTGGCTGGCCACGACGGGCGTTCCTTGCGCAGCTGTGCTCGAC
GTTGTCACTGAAGCGGGAAGGGACTGGCTGCTATTGGGCGAAGTGCCGGGGCAGGATCTCCTGTCATCTC
ACCTTGCTCCTGCCGAGAAAGTATCCATCATGGCTGATGCAATGCGGCGGCTGCATACGCTTGATCCGGC
TACCTGCCCATTCGACCACCAAGCGAAACATCGCATCGAGCGAGCACGTACTCGGATGGAAGCCGGTCTT
GTCGATCAGGATGATCTGGACGAAGAGCATCAGGGGCTCGCGCCAGCCGAACTGTTCGCCAGGCTCAAGG
CGAGCATGCCCGACGGCGAGGATCTCGTCGTGACCCATGGCGATGCCTGCTTGCCGAATATCATGGTGGA
AAATGGCCGCTTTTCTGGATTCATCGACTGTGGCCGGCTGGGTGTGGCGGACCGCTATCAGGACATAGCG
TTGGCTACCCGTGATATTGCTGAAGAGCTTGGCGGCGAATGGGCTGACCGCTTCCTCGTGCTTTACGGTA
TCGCCGCTCCCGATTCGCAGCGCATCGCCTTCTATCGCCTTCTTGACGAGTTCTTCTGAGCGGGACTCTG
GGGTTCGAAATGACCGACCAAGCGACGCCCAACCTGCCATCACGAGATTTCGATTCCACCGCCGCCTTCT
ATGAAAGGTTGGGCTTCGGAATCGTTTTCCGGGACGCCGGCTGGATGATCCTCCAGCGCGGGGATCTCAT
GCTGGAGTTCTTCGCCCACCCTAGGGGGAGGCTAACTGAAACACGGAAGGAGACAATACCGGAAGGAACC
CGCGCTATGACGGCAATAAAAAGACAGAATAAAACGCACGGTGTTGGGTCGTTTGTTCATAAACGCGGGG
TTCGGTCCCAGGGCTGGCACTCTGTCGATACCCCACCGAGACCCCATTGGGGCCAATACGCCCGCGTTTC
TTCCTTTTCCCCACCCCACCCCCCAAGTTCGGGTGAAGGCCCAGGGCTCGCAGCCAACGTCGGGGCGGCA
GGCCCTGCCATAGCCTCAGGTTACTCATATATACTTTAGATTGATTTAAAACTTCATTTTTAATTTAAAA
GGATCTAGGTGAAGATCCTTTTTGATAATCTCATGACCAAAATCCCTTAACGTGAGTTTTCGTTCCACTG
AGCGTCAGACCCCGTAGAAAAGATCAAAGGATCTTCTTGAGATCCTTTTTTTCTGCGCGTAATCTGCTGC
TTGCAAACAAAAAAACCACCGCTACCAGCGGTGGTTTGTTTGCCGGATCAAGAGCTACCAACTCTTTTTC
CGAAGGTAACTGGCTTCAGCAGAGCGCAGATACCAAATACTGTTCTTCTAGTGTAGCCGTAGTTAGGCCA
CCACTTCAAGAACTCTGTAGCACCGCCTACATACCTCGCTCTGCTAATCCTGTTACCAGTGGCTGCTGCC
AGTGGCGATAAGTCGTGTCTTACCGGGTTGGACTCAAGACGATAGTTACCGGATAAGGCGCAGCGGTCGG
GCTGAACGGGGGGTTCGTGCACACAGCCCAGCTTGGAGCGAACGACCTACACCGAACTGAGATACCTACA
GCGTGAGCTATGAGAAAGCGCCACGCTTCCCGAAGGGAGAAAGGCGGACAGGTATCCGGTAAGCGGCAGG
GTCGGAACAGGAGAGCGCACGAGGGAGCTTCCAGGGGGAAACGCCTGGTATCTTTATAGTCCTGTCGGGT
TTCGCCACCTCTGACTTGAGCGTCGATTTTTGTGATGCTCGTCAGGGGGGCGGAGCCTATGGAAAAACGC
CAGCAACGCGGCCTTTTTACGGTTCCTGGCCTTTTGCTGGCCTTTTGCTCACATGTTCTTTCCTGCGTTA
TCCCCTGATTCTGTGGATA
